>Addgene plasmid #185423 | LDB107 | addgene full sequence | sequence record 367566 | Addgene NGS Result
TCGCGCGTTTCGGTGATGACGGTGAAAACCTCTGACACATGCAGCTCCCGGAGACGGTCACAGCTTGTCT
GTAAGCGGATGCCGGGAGCAGACAAGCCCGTCAGGGCGCGTCAGCGGGTGTTGGCGGGTGTCGGGGCTGG
CTTAACTATGCGGCATCAGAGCAGATTGTACTGAGAGTGCACCATAGATCACGACATTACTATATATATA
ATATAGGAAGCATTTAATAGAACAGCATCGTAATATATGTGTACTTTGCAGTTATGACGCCAGATGGCAG
TAGTGGAAGATATTCTTTATTGAAAAATAGCTTGTCACCTTACGTACAATCTTGATCCGGAGCTTTTCTT
TTTTTGCCGATTAAGAATTAATTCGGTCGAAAAAAGAAAAGGAGAGGGCCAAGAGGGAGGGCATTGGTGA
CTATTGAGCACGTGAGTATACGTGATTAAGCACACAAAGGCAGCTTGGAGTATGTCTGTTATTAATTTCA
CAGGTAGTTCTGGTCCATTGGTGAAAGTTTGCGGCTTGCAGAGCACAGAGGCCGCAGAATGTGCTCTAGA
TTCCGATGCTGACTTGCTGGGTATTATATGTGTGCCCAATAGAAAGAGAACAATTGACCCGGTTATTGCA
AGGAAAATTTCAAGTCTTGTAAAAGCATATAAAAATAGTTCAGGCACTCCGAAATACTTGGTTGGCGTGT
TTCGTAATCAACCTAAGGAGGATGTTTTGGCTCTGGTCAATGATTACGGCATTGATATCGTCCAACTGCA
TGGAGATGAGTCGTGGCAAGAATACCAAGAGTTCCTCGGTTTGCCAGTTATTAAAAGACTCGTATTTCCA
AAAGACTGCAACATACTACTCAGTGCAGCTTCACAGAAACCTCATTCGTTTATTCCCTTGTTTGATTCAG
AAGCAGGTGGGACAGGTGAACTTTTGGATTGGAACTCGATTTCTGACTGGGTTGGAAGGCAAGAGAGCCC
CGAAAGCTTACATTTTATGTTAGCTGGTGGACTGACGCCAGAAAATGTTGGTGATGCGCTTAGATTAAAT
GGCGTTATTGGTGTTGATGTAAGCGGAGGTGTGGAGACAAATGGTGTAAAAGACTCTAACAAAATAGCAA
ATTTCGTCAAAAATGCTAAGAAATAGGTTATTACTGAGTAGTATTTATTTAAGTATTGTTTGTGCACTTG
CCGATCTATGCGGTGTGAAATACCGCACAGATGCGTAAGGAGAAAATACCGCATCAGGAAATTGTAAGCG
TTAATATTTTGTTAAAATTCGCGTTAAATTTTTGTTAAATCAGCTCATTTTTTAACCAATAGGCCGAAAT
CGGCAAAATCCCTTATAAATCAAAAGAATAGACCGAGATAGGGT
[37 nt withheld, positions 1375-1411]
AAAGAACGTGGACTCCAACGTCAAAGG
[49 nt withheld, positions 1439-1487]
T
[91 nt withheld, positions 1489-1579]
G
[124 nt withheld, positions 1581-1704]
CCATTCGCCATTCAGGCTGCGCAACTGTTGGGAAGGGCGATCGGTGCGGGCCTCTTCGCTATTACGCCAG
CTGGCGAAAGGGGGATGTGCTGCAAGGCGATTAAGTTGGGTAACGCCAGGGTTTTCCCAGTCACGACGTT
GTAAAACGACGGCCAGTGAATTGTAATACGACTCACTATAGGGCGAATTGGAGCTCCACCGCGGTGGCGG
CCGCTCTAGAACTAGTGGATCCCCCGGGCTGCAGGAATTCCTGCAGCCCCTGATCGAAGTAAACAGAAAA
GAACACTAATTGTAGATCAGGCTGTGTACTAGACCTTATTTTACTGTATTTTTTCGGAAAGAAAAAAGGA
GCGCTTTGCAGATCGAAAGTTTCGCTCGTAAATTATTTGTAAGATGCTATTCATAATATGTTAACTGAGA
GAAACCAGGTCAAAACAAAACAATTTTGGGCTCTTGCCTCCAAATTTGCCTACCCTAGAACAGGTATCCA
TTATCTCGCCTGTACCCGATTAAAAAAAAGACCAATTATTTAAAACTTCTCAAGAAGTTTCATATGCAGT
GTATAAGTTGAAGGAATATAGGAATATATATCCTTCAGAAAAGCAACACAATACCTAATTACATAACCGA
TATTTACCTTTTAGAGTGCCTCATTCTTGCAATCTTTCTGTTCGCCATAACACCACCGCCCATGCTCATG
CCATTATTTGTTCCCATCCCCATCTGATTAGGGGCTGACTGCGGCTGCCCAAAAGAAGTTGTCGGCACAC
CACCTGCCCCCCCAAAAATGGATGATGGATTTGTTACGTTTGAATTGGAACCAGAGGCAGCATTCGCACC
AAATATATCACTTGGCCTTAATGCATTGGTCGCGGTATTAGTAATTCCGCCATTCAATCCGCTAAAATTA
ATATTAGGAACTGTTGATGGCGTGAATGAGCTGTTTGTATTGAAAGATGGGGTTTGCGATTGATGTGGTT
GGTTATTAGAGCCGGCAAACACCGTATTAGCATTAGTGTTGCCGTTCATATTAAATACAGAGCCGCCACC
AGGCGTTGAATTATTTCCCGTAAAATTAAAAGCAGAGGGAACATTGACATTTTGTGCATTCGTGGAAGGA
GGTTTATTGAATAAACCAGCATTAGCATTAGTTGACGAAGTTGCTGATGTAAAAGGATTGAGACCCCCTG
CACCATTGTTTCCAAAATTAAATGAAGATTGATTAGAAGCTGCACCAGTTGCTGCTGTTCCTGAGCTCGA
AAAGCCAAATGCCGAGCCCGCTCCATTCGTATTGCCACTAGCGATACTTTGATCCGGTTTTCCTACGTTA
AATGTACCCGCTATATTGGTTCCTGAGGTATTGGAAGTAGTAGTTGTGCCGTTACCAGTAGCAGGGGCGT
TAAACGAGAATGATGTGGAGTTTGCTGAGGCATTGGTACCATTGGTGTTAGCAGTACCGAATGAAAATGC
AGATTTAGATGTTGTATTACCAGTAGCGTCTGTTGGCTTACCCAAGACAGGAATCGGCGTTGAGGAAGCA
GAACCATCGAAGAAAGAAGTTGGAGAGTTTGACTTTTCTTTATTGTGATTGAACTTTGTAAAGGAAAAGC
CATTTGATAGCTTCTCCGTATTTGCTGCCGCTGTACTTGCTGTCGACTTCATCGACTCGGGAGCCCCAAA
ACTAAAAGATGGTTTTGTGCTAGTGGTTGTTGTATTATTTGTTGTGGAACCGCCAAAGGTGAAAGATGGC
GGTGTAGGTCTTTTATCTGTCTCATTAGCAGGAGGTTTAGTGAAAGAAAATGAGGTGTTAGAGCCTGGTG
GTTCTTTAGCTGCATCTGACTTACCAAATGAAAACAATGGCTTTGGTTGTGAGGTTTTTGAAGACGCAAA
CGTAAAGGAGGGCTTTTTAGGTTCCGAAACAACAGATGAATCTTTTTGAGCAGGTTCAGTAAAAGAAAAA
GTTGGCTTGAGAGTCTTATCATCCGTCGGTGCTTGAACATCAACAGGCTTGCCCGGAAACGAAAACGAGG
GTTTAGCTGCTTCGTTTGAAATTGGACTACTCTTACGTTCCTCCTCTGACTTAGAGAAAGAGAATGTAGG
TTTCGCACTTCCCTCAGAGATCTTATTTTCACTTGTTGACTGCCCAAAAGTAAAAGTAGGCTTCTTGACT
ATTGTGGCAGGTGTCTCAGATGGTTTGGTGTGTGTTTCTTTCGCGGTGGCGGCTTTACCAAAGGTAAATT
GTGCAGAGGAGTCAATATTGCTTGTTACATCAGCTTTTTTTCCGAATGTAAATAATGGTGTACCTTCAGC
TTGCTTATCACTTGCACCAAAGACAAAGCTTGGTTTCCCTGATGCGTCCTTTTCTGACTCTCCCTTTTTG
GTCTCCTTTTGATCACCGGTCTTGCCGAAATCGAATAAAGGCTTGGTGTTTGTATCCTCGCTAACAGGTA
AACGCCTTTTTCTTTTGGGCTCATTTTCATCATCACCAGCGTAGTCTGGGACGTCGTATGGGTATTCATC
ACCATTCTCTTCTTGTTTACCAAAAGAAAATATTGGAGCAGTTGATTTTGGAGGCGCGTCTGATTCTGTA
TGATTTTCACTTTTTTCGGATGTCTTTCCAAATTTAAAAGGTTGACTGGCAGAAGTAACGGTATCTGATT
TACCACCAAAATTGAATAAAGTTGTGGAAGGGACAGTATTGTCGACAGCCTTAGTTTTATTAGCCTTTTG
GCTAAAATTGAATGATAAGGTAGGCGCCTCGGCAGTTTTCGTTGACTTATCGGTTTTTCCCATTTCTACA
CTCGATTTAAAGACTGCACCTGCAGAAGAAGTTGCCTTAGGAGAAGTTTTCTTAGATGGAGTCTCATTGT
CCTTGATAAAGTCAAAACCTACGGTGGGCAAAACAATACTTTCTTTGTCCTTTTTGGGCTCAATATTTTT
CTTTAACGTAGGCGTACCAGAGCGCTCTGAATTGGGAACAAAGCTCTCCTGAATAGGGGCAGTTTTTGCA
ACTGTGGAAGCTGGTCCTTTTAAAAGTAGATTTTTTTGAGGATTCGATAACCTATTAGAGTTGATGTCTG
CACGTAGGTCTTCAATTTCGCTTGTCAGGTTAGGGCCTGTAGCCAGATTGCCATTTGAAATACTACTCTT
AATATTATTTCTATTCTCGCTTGTCTTCTGATCACCGCCAGCGTTACCTTCCTTATCCTTGTTATCCTTT
TTTTGTATAGCGTCATATTCTGACAAATCATATTCAAAATTTGCTGACCACACGGTCCCCTTTGACTGAC
TATGAAACCTTTTTCTATTGGATCTATTTTTCAATGATTTGAGAATGGGTAGTCCAACATTGGTGTCTTC
ACCGCTTTTTCCGGCCAACTGCCTAGTGCAAGAACCGTTTTTAATAGGGGAAGGAGTAGATGATGTGCAT
AGGTACGATCCTCCCTCATCGCTTTTACTTTGAGAGCCCAATATAACCGACGATGTAATAGATGGAAATT
CAGTTGATTGAATTAATCCAAGCTCACGCATATTTCTCACCCTCTGCTTCTCCCTTAATAACCTCAGTCT
TTGAATGGGCAAAATTGGCAAAAGCGGCGGTCTCTCAGTGTTTTCGGTTCCATATATTATAATTGGCGCA
TTATTGTTGTTCTGAGTTAAGCTGTCGCTATGCTGTGATGTACCGGACACCCTCTTTCTCTTATTAACAT
GCAGTGTGTCTTCAACATCTGATTCCTCCAAATGATTCGCGTATGAGAGGTTTGAACTGAAAACTTTCTT
GCTCGATGGCCGTTTTTTATTGGGGTTTGTGAAGAATGATTTTAAAGTGGAAGAAAACGATCTCTTTTCG
ACACGTGGAGAAGACATCACAGAAGAAGTGTTTGAAGACATGAATGACTAAAAATTGTCGCTCACTCTCT
GTCCCTATAACCCTTTCGAGGCTAATATCCTATCGTATTTGCACCGCTACGTAGTGTCCTTATTGAGTTC
CTCATCACTTATTTTCTTTAAGTGTTTCTTGACATTACGAAATTTCGTCAAAGAAAAAAATTAAAATGAA
AAAGCATTTCAATGTCACATAATACGAACCATTGATCACGTGCAACGACAAACCCTAAATATAAAAACTA
GGGCGTAAAAACCGGGGCTTGAAAATTAGGGCATAAAATAGGCTTTGCATACACGTGACTTATATTTGGT
GTCGGCGTTTTCTTTACGCGGTGTAGTGTAAATCTCTTGTCGTACAAGTGGATATACGCACTGTATACCT
CCAGTAACACCAAAAAAAAAACCGTGGTTGTCCCATGTAAACGAGTACCGCACACGTAGGCCAAAGCACT
CCAGAGAGACTTCGTGTCAAAGGTCTATAATAGGTGGTGCCTTCTTGCTTCTTTTTTGCAGATTCTTAGT
ATAATACGCTAGACTATTGTACTTTCTAATTTTAAGAGATATCAAGCTTATCGATACCGTCGACCTCGAG
GGGGGGCCCGGTACCAGCTTTTGTTCCCTTTAGTGAGGGTTAATTTCGAGCTTGGCGTAATCATGGTCAT
AGCTGTTTCCTGTGTGAAATTGTTATCCGCTCACAATTCCACACAACATACGAGCCGGAAGCATAAAGTG
TAAAGCCTGGGGTGCCTAATGAGTGAGCTAACTCACATTAATTGCGTTGCGCTCACTGCCCGCTTTCCAG
TCGGGAAACCTGTCGTGCCAGCTGCATTAATGAATCGGCCAACGCGCGGGGAGAGGCGGTTTGCGTATTG
GGCGCTCTTCCGCTTCCTCGCTCACTGACTCGCTGCGCTCGGTCGTTCGGCTGCGGCGAGCGGTATCAGC
TCACTCAAAGGCGGTAATACGGTTATCCACAGAATCAGGGGATAACGCAGGAAAGAACATGTGAGCAAAA
GGCCAGCAAAAGGCCAGGAACCGTAAAAAGGCCGCGTTGCTGGCGTTTTTCCATAGGCTCCGCCCCCCTG
ACGAGCATCACAAAAATCGACGCTCAAGTCAGAGGTGGCGAAACCCGACAGGACTATAAAGATACCAGGC
GTTTCCCCCTGGAAGCTCCCTCGTGCGCTCTCCTGTTCCGACCCTGCCGCTTACCGGATACCTGTCCGCC
TTTCTCCCTTCGGGAAGCGTGGCGCTTTCTCATAGCTCACGCTGTAGGTATCTCAGTTCGGTGTAGGTCG
TTCGCTCCAAGCTGGGCTGTGTGCACGAACCCCCCGTTCAGCCCGACCGCTGCGCCTTATCCGGTAACTA
TCGTCTTGAGTCCAACCCGGTAAGACACGACTTATCGCCACTGGCAGCAGCCACTGGTAACAGGATTAGC
AGAGCGAGGTATGTAGGCGGTGCTACAGAGTTCTTGAAGTGGTGGCCTAACTACGGCTACACTAGAAGAA
CAGTATTTGGTATCTGCGCTCTGCTGAAGCCAGTTACCTTCGGAAAAAGAGTTGGTAGCTCTTGATCCGG
CAAACAAACCACCGCTGGTAGCGGTGGTTTTTTTGTTTGCAAGCAGCAGATTACGCGCAGAAAAAAAGGA
TCTCAAGAAGATCCTTTGATCTTTTCTACGGGGTCTGACGCTCAGTGGAACGAAAACTCACGTTAAGGGA
TTTTGGTCATGAGATTATCAAAAAGGATCTTCACCTAGATCCTTTTAAATTAAAAATGAAGTTTTAAATC
AATCTAAAGTATATATGAGTAAACTTGGTCTGACAGTTACCAATGCTTAATCAGTGAGGCACCTATCTCA
GCGATCTGTCTATTTCGTTCATCCATAGTTGCCTGACTCCCCGTCGTGTAGATAACTACGATACGGGAGG
GCTTACCATCTGGCCCCAGTGCTGCAATGATACCGCGAGACCCACGCTCACCGGCTCCAGATTTATCAGC
AATAAACCAGCCAGCCGGAAGGGCCGAGCGCAGAAGTGGTCCTGCAACTTTATCCGCCTCCATCCAGTCT
ATTAATTGTTGCCGGGAAGCTAGAGTAAGTAGTTCGCCAGTTAATAGTTTGCGCAACGTTGTTGCCATTG
CTACAGGCATCGTGGTGTCACGCTCGTCGTTTGGTATGGCTTCATTCAGCTCCGGTTCCCAACGATCAAG
GCGAGTTACATGATCCCCCATGTTGTGCAAAAAAGCGGTTAGCTCCTTCGGTCCTCCGATCGTTGTCAGA
AGTAAGTTGGCCGCAGTGTTATCACTCATGGTTATGGCAGCACTGCATAATTCTCTTACTGTCATGCCAT
CCGTAAGATGCTTTTCTGTGACTGGTGAGTACTCAACCAAGTCATTCTGAGAATAGTGTATGCGGCGACC
GAGTTGCTCTTGCCCGGCGTCAATACGGGATAATACCGCGCCACATAGCAGAACTTTAAAAGTGCTCATC
ATTGGAAAACGTTCTTCGGGGCGAAAACTCTCAAGGATCTTACCGCTGTTGAGATCCAGTTCGATGTAAC
CCACTCGTGCACCCAACTGATCTTCAGCATCTTTTACTTTCACCAGCGTTTCTGGGTGAGCAAAAACAGG
AAGGCAAAATGCCGCAAAAAAGGGAATAAGGGCGACACGGAAATGTTGAATACTCATACTCTTCCTTTTT
CAATATTATTGAAGCATTTATCAGGGTTATTGTCTCATGAGCGGATACATATTTGAATGTATTTAGAAAA
ATAAACAAATAGGGGTTCCGCGCACATTTCCCCGAAAAGTGCCACCTGGGTCCTTTTCATCACGTGCTAT
AAAAATAATTATAATTTAAATTTTTTAATATAAATATATAAATTAAAAATAGAAAGTAAAAAAAGAAATT
AAAGAAAAAATAGTTTTTGTTTTCCGAAGATGTAAAAGACTCTAGGGGGATCGCCAACAAATACTACCTT
TTATCTTGCTCTTCCTGCTCTCAGGTATTAATGCCGAATTGTTTCATCTTGTCTGTGTAGAAGACCACAC
ACGAAAATCCTGTGATTTTACATTTTACTTATCGTTAATCGAATGTATATCTATTTAATCTGCTTTTCTT
GTCTAATAAATATATATGTAAAGTACGCTTTTTGTTGAAATTTTTTAAACCTTTGTTTATTTTTTTTTCT
TCATTCCGTAACTCTTCTACCTTCTTTATTTACTTTCTAAAATCCAAATACAAAACATAAAAATAAATAA
ACACAGAGTAAATTCCCAAATTATTCCATCATTAAAAGATACGAGGCGCGTGTAAGTTACAGGCAAGCGA
TCCGTCTAAGAAACCATTATTATCATGACATTAACCTATAAAAATAGGCGTATCACGAGGCCCTTTCGTC
Features (pLannotate 1.2.2; 20 found; start..end, strand, type, name):
    137..186     +  misc_feature   bom (fragment): basis of mobility region from pBR322
    324..471     +  promoter       TRP1 promoter: S. cerevisiae TRP1
    472..1146    +  CDS            TRP1: phosphoribosylanthranilate isomerase, required for tryptophan biosynthesis; S. cerevisiae TRP1; yeast auxotrophic marker
   1197..1248    +  misc_feature   bom (fragment): basis of mobility region from pBR322
   1276..1704    -  rep_origin     f1 ori (sequence partly withheld): f1 bacteriophage origin of replication; arrow indicates direction of (+) strand synthesis
   1708..1865    -  CDS            lacZα (fragment): LacZα fragment of β-galactosidase; lacZ fragment
   1868..1886    +  promoter       T7 promoter: promoter for bacteriophage T7 RNA polymerase
   1895..1954    +  misc_feature   MCS (fragment): pBluescript multiple cloning site
   2341..5595    -  CDS            NUP1: NUP1_YEAST - Experimental evidence at protein level: Swiss-Prot protein existence level 1. Functions as a component of the nuclear pore complex (NPC). NPC components, collectively referred to as nucleoporins (NUPs), can play the role of both NPC structural components and of docking or interaction partners for transiently associated nuclear transport factors. Active directional transport is assured by both, a Phe-Gly (FG) repeat affinity gradient for these transport factors across the NPC and a transport cofactor concentration gradient across the nuclear envelope (GSP1 and GSP2 GTPases associat
   6152..6199    +  misc_feature   MCS (fragment): pBluescript multiple cloning site
   6211..6229    -  promoter       T3 promoter: promoter for bacteriophage T3 RNA polymerase
   6274..6290    -  protein_bind   lac operator: The lac repressor binds to the lac operator to inhibit transcription in E. coli. This inhibition can be relieved by adding lactose or isopropyl-β-D-thiogalactopyranoside (IPTG). lac repressor encoded by lacI
   6298..6328    -  promoter       lac promoter: promoter for the E. coli lac operon
   6343..6364    -  protein_bind   CAP binding site: CAP binding activates transcription in the presence of cAMP. E. coli catabolite activator protein
   6377..6469    -  CDS            lacI (fragment): lac repressor; lacI; The lac repressor binds to the lac operator to inhibit transcription in E. coli. This inhibition can be relieved by adding lactose or isopropyl-β-D-thiogalactopyranoside (IPTG).
   6652..7240    -  rep_origin     ori: high-copy-number ColE1/pMB1/pBR322/pUC origin of replication
   7411..8271    -  CDS            AmpR: β-lactamase; bla; confers resistance to ampicillin, carbenicillin, and related antibiotics
   8272..8376    -  promoter       AmpR promoter: bla
   8413..8916    +  misc_feature   CEN/ARS: S. cerevisiae CEN6 centromere fused to an autonomously replicating sequence
   8984..35      +  CDS            rop (fragment) (across the origin): Rop protein, which maintains plasmids at low copy number; rop
