[The description below was written by a language model from this plasmid's Addgene catalogue record and pLannotate feature annotations shown in this document.]
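Description:
LDB107 is a yeast–E. coli shuttle plasmid built on the pRS314 backbone for expressing a hemagglutinin (HA)-tagged version of the Saccharomyces cerevisiae nucleoporin Nup1. In yeast it is maintained as a low-copy centromeric plasmid through a CEN6/ARS element and is selected by the TRP1 auxotrophic marker, which is carried with its own promoter and complements tryptophan auxotrophy. In bacteria it replicates from a high-copy ColE1/pUC-type origin and is selected with ampicillin via the β-lactamase gene. The backbone also carries an f1 phage origin and the pBluescript-derived lacZα/multiple cloning site region flanked by T7 and T3 promoters. The short bom, rop and lacI fragments annotated in the roughly 9 kb sequence are vector remnants.

The insert sits between the two halves of the split polylinker and contains the NUP1 open reading frame on the minus strand, so that it reads away from the T3 promoter end of the cloning site. The depositor notes that this orientation is reversed relative to similar plasmids. The HA epitope is placed internally, in the middle of the NUP1 coding sequence, rather than at either terminus; the feature table does not annotate it separately. No yeast promoter or terminator is annotated. Several hundred base pairs of unannotated sequence flank the ORF on each side and may be NUP1 genomic sequence that provides the regulatory elements, but the record does not say what drives expression, and the cloning sites used are unknown.

Nup1 is an FG-repeat component of the nuclear pore complex that serves as a docking partner for transport factors. The tagged plasmid allows immunodetection or immunoprecipitation of Nup1 in yeast. According to the record, it has been used to study genetic and physical interactions between Nup1, Nup2 and Srp1, and the role of FG-nucleoporins in Msn5-mediated nuclear export.
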