Addgene plasmid #185423: LDB107
Purpose: NUP1-HA CEN TRP1 AmpR. Yeast shuttle plasmid for expression of hemagluttinin tagged NUP1 nucleoporin
Depositing lab: Ken Belanger & Laura Davis. Depositing organization: Duke University. Publication: Genetic and physical interactions between Srp1p and nuclear pore complex proteins Nup1p and Nup2p. Belanger KD, Kenna MA, Wei S, Davis LI. J Cell Biol. 1994 Aug;126(3):619-30. doi: 10.1083/jcb.126.3.619. PubMed 8045927.
Backbone
  Vector backbone: pRS314
  Vector type: Yeast Expression
  Selectable markers: TRP1
Growth in bacteria
  Bacterial resistance: Ampicillin, 100 μg/mL
  Growth temperature: 37°C
  Growth strain: DH5alpha
  Copy number: High Copy
Gene/Insert
  Gene/Insert name: NUP1
  Species: S. cerevisiae (budding yeast)
  Tag / fusion protein: HA
  Cloning method: Restriction Enzyme; 5′ cloning site unknown (unknown if destroyed); 3′ cloning site unknown (unknown if destroyed)
  Sequencing primers: 5′ NA
Terms and licenses: Academic/Nonprofit Terms; Industry Terms: Not Available to Industry
Depositor comments: Also used in Finn et al. (2013) "A subset of FG-nucleoporins is necessary for efficient Msn5-mediated nuclear protein export." Biochim Biophys Acta. doi.org/10.1016/j.bbamcr.2012.12.020. PMID: 23295456 Please note: HA-tag is in the middle of NUP1and the ORF in reverse orientation (downstream of T3 promoter) compared to other similar plasmids
How to cite: LDB107 was a gift from Ken Belanger & Laura Davis (Addgene plasmid # 185423 ; http://n2t.net/addgene:185423 ; RRID:Addgene_185423)
